Addgene plasmid #218597: pJJB711
Purpose: Express Pex11
Depositing lab: John Dueber. Depositing organization: University of California, Berkeley. Publication: ML-enhanced peroxisome capacity enables compartmentalization of multienzyme pathway. Baker JJ, Shi J, Wang S, Mujica EM, Bianco S, Capponi S, Dueber JE. Nat Chem Biol. 2024 Oct 14. doi: 10.1038/s41589-024-01759-2. PubMed 39402374.
Backbone
  Vector backbone: TMP137
  Backbone manufacturer: Internal
  Vector type: Yeast Expression
  Selectable markers: LEU2
Growth in bacteria
  Bacterial resistance: Kanamycin, 50 μg/mL
  Growth temperature: 37°C
  Growth strain: DH5alpha
  Copy number: High Copy
Gene/Insert
  Gene/Insert name: Pex11
  Species: S. cerevisiae (budding yeast)
  Cloning method: Golden Gate
Terms and licenses: Academic/Nonprofit Terms; Industry Terms: Not Available to Industry
Depositor comments: Integrated into LEU2 locus
How to cite: pJJB711 was a gift from John Dueber (Addgene plasmid # 218597 ; http://n2t.net/addgene:218597 ; RRID:Addgene_218597)
