[The description below was written by a language model from this plasmid's Addgene catalogue record and pLannotate feature annotations shown in this document.]
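Description:
pJJB711 is a 7,065 nt yeast expression plasmid built by Golden Gate assembly on an in-house backbone (TMP137) and designed to integrate into the Saccharomyces cerevisiae genome rather than replicate episomally. In E. coli it is maintained at high copy through a ColE1/pUC-type origin and selected with kanamycin via an aph(3')-Ia (KanR) gene. No yeast origin (2μ or CEN/ARS) appears in the feature table, which fits the depositor's note that the construct is integrated at the LEU2 locus. Selection in yeast relies on a complete LEU2 cassette, with its own promoter and the 3-isopropylmalate dehydrogenase coding sequence, which restores leucine prototrophy in a leu2 host. The short annotated fragments of NFS1 and the YC021 open reading frame are genes neighbouring LEU2 on the chromosome. They most likely represent locus-flanking sequence serving as homology for targeted recombination, although the record does not label them as homology arms.

The payload is the full-length S. cerevisiae PEX11 coding sequence (also known as PMP24/PMP27), followed by the ADH1 transcription terminator. Pex11 is a peroxisomal membrane protein that promotes peroxisome division and proliferation. About 700 nt lie upstream of the coding sequence, where a promoter would be expected, but no promoter is annotated there and the record does not state which one drives expression. No epitope tags or reporters are annotated either. The stated purpose is simply to express Pex11. The associated publication concerns increasing peroxisome capacity to compartmentalize a multienzyme pathway, so stable Pex11 expression was presumably used to alter peroxisome number or capacity in engineered yeast strains.
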