Features (pLannotate 1.2.2; 10 found; start..end, strand, type, name):
    707..1414    +  CDS            PEX11: PEX11_YEAST - Also known as PMP24, PMP27. Experimental evidence at protein level: Swiss-Prot protein existence level 1. Involved in peroxisomal proliferation. Promotes peroxisome division and biogenesis. From Saccharomyces cerevisiae (strain ATCC 204508 / S288c) (Baker's yeast).
   1433..1620    +  terminator     ADH1 terminator: S. cerevisiae ADH1; transcription terminator for the S. cerevisiae alcohol dehydrogenase 1 (ADH1) gene
   1879..1956    +  CDS            YO192_YEAST (fragment): Experimental evidence at protein level: Swiss-Prot protein existence level 1. From Saccharomyces cerevisiae (strain ATCC 204508 / S288c) (Baker's yeast).
   2096..2503    +  promoter       LEU2 promoter: S. cerevisiae LEU2
   2504..3595    +  CDS            LEU2: LEU3_YEAST - Experimental evidence at protein level: Swiss-Prot protein existence level 1. Catalyzes the oxidation of 3-carboxy-2-hydroxy-4- methylpentanoate (3-isopropylmalate) to 3-carboxy-4-methyl-2- oxopentanoate. The product decarboxylates to 4-methyl-2 oxopentanoate. From Saccharomyces cerevisiae (strain ATCC 204508 / S288c) (Baker's yeast).
   3960..4073    -  CDS            NFS1 (fragment): NFS1_YEAST - Also known as SPL1 From Saccharomyces cerevisiae (strain ATCC 204508 / S288c) (Baker's yeast).
   4399..4590    -  CDS            NFS1 (fragment): NFS1_YEAST - Also known as SPL1 From Saccharomyces cerevisiae (strain ATCC 204508 / S288c) (Baker's yeast).
   4629..5444    -  CDS            KanR: aminoglycoside phosphotransferase; aph(3')-Ia; confers resistance to kanamycin in bacteria or G418 (Geneticin®) in eukaryotes
   5669..6257    +  rep_origin     ori: high-copy-number ColE1/pMB1/pBR322/pUC origin of replication
   6420..6794    +  CDS            YC021_YEAST: Protein predicted: Swiss-Prot protein existence level 4. From Saccharomyces cerevisiae (strain ATCC 204508 / S288c) (Baker's yeast).
>Addgene plasmid #218597 | pJJB711 | addgene full sequence | sequence record 431873 | Addgene NGS Result
AAGAGGATGTCCAATATTTTTTTTAAGGAATAAGGATACTTCAAGACTAGATTCCCCCCTGCATTCCCAT
CAGAACCGTAAACCTTGGCGCTTTCCTTGGGAAGTATTCAAGAAGTGCCTTGTCCGGTTTCTGTGGCTCA
CAAACCAGCGCGCCCGATATGGCTTTCTTTTCACTTATGAATGTACCAGTACGGGACAATTAGAACGCTC
CTGTAACAATCTCTTTGCAAATGTGGGGTTACATTCTAACCATGTCACACTGCTGACGAAATTCAAAGTA
AAAAAAAATGGGACCACGTCTTGAGAACGATAGATTTTCTTTATTTTACATTGAACAGTCGTTGTCTCAG
CGCGCTTTATGTTTTCATTCATACTTCATATTATAAAATAACAAAAGAAGAATTTCATATTCACGCCCAA
GAAATCAGGCTGCTTTCCAAATGCAATTGACACTTCATTAGCCATCACACAAAACTCTTTCTTGCTGGAG
CTTCTTTTAAAAAAGACCTCAGTACACCAAACACGTTACCCGACCTCGTTATTTTACGACAACTATGATA
AAATTCTGAAGAAAAAATAAAAAAATTTTCATACTTCTTGCTTTTATTTAAACCATTGAATGATTTCTTT
TGAACAAAACTACCTGTTTCACCAAAGGAAATAGAAAGAAAAAATCAATTAGAAGAAAACAAAAAACAAA
AGATCTATGGTCTGTGATACACTGGTATATCATCCCTCCGTGACGAGATTCGTCAAATTTCTAGATGGCT
CAGCTGGCAGAGAAAAGGTTCTCAGATTACTGCAGTATTTAGCAAGATTTTTAGCAGTACAGAACTCATC
TCTCTTGGCCAGGCAATTACAAGCTCAATTTACCACAGTCAGAAAATTTCTGAGGTTTCTGAAGCCTTTA
AACCACTTGCAGGCAGCTGCTAAATTCTACGATAACAAGTTGGCCAGCGACAACGTCGTTAGAGTCTGCA
ATGTTTTGAAAAACATCTTCTTTGCTGCATATTTGTCGTTAGATCAAGTCAATCTTTTGAGAATTTTGAA
AGTGATTCCTGTAACCGTTCTTACCGGTAAGAAAATACCTCGCTGGTCCAATTGGTGTTGGCTGTTCGGC
CTCCTAAGTGGTCTGGCTATGGATCTTCGTAAGATCCAAACATCTCATGCCCAGATTGCTGCGTTTGTCA
AGGCAAAATCACAAAGCCAAGGCGATGAGCATGAGGATCACAAGAAGGTACTAGGGAAGGCATACCAAGA
CAGGTACACCGCGTTAAGAAGACTATTCTGGGATGCTGCAGATTCGTTCATCGTCCTCAACAACCTAGGG
TACTTGTCTAGCAACGAAGAGTATGTTGCGCTATCCGGTGTTGTCACATCTATCCTTGGTATGCAAGACA
TGTGGAAAGCTACATAGGGATCCTAACTCGAGGCGAATTTCTTATGATTTATGATTTTTATTATTAAATA
AGTTATAAAAAAAATAAGTGTATACAAATTTTAAAGTGACTCTTAGGTTTTAAAACGAAAATTCTTATTC
TTGAGTAACTCTTTCCTGTAGGTCAGGTTGCTTTCTCAGGTATAGCATGAGGTCGCTCTTATTGACCACA
CCTCTACCGGCATGCCGAGCAAATGCCTGCAAATCGCTCCCCATTTCGCTGGAAATCTGCTCGTCAGTGG
TGCTCACACTGACGAATCATGTACAGATCATACCGATGACTGCCTGGCGACTCACAACTAAGCAAGACAG
CCGGAACCAGCGCCGGCGAACACCACTGCATATATGGCATATCACAACAGTCCACGTCTCAAGCAGTTAC
AGAGATGTTACGAACCACTAGTGCACTGCAGTACATCGAGGAGAACTTCTAGTATATCTACATACCTAAT
ATTATTGCCTTATTAAAAATGGAATCCCAACAATTACATCAAAATCCACATTCTCTTCAAAATCAATTGT
CCTGTACTTCCTTGTTCATGTGTGTTCAAAAACGTTATATTTATAGGATAATTATACTCTATTTCTCAAC
AAGTAATTGGTTGTTTGGCCGAGCGGTCTAAGGCGCCTGATTCAAGAAATATCTTGACCGCAGTTAACTG
TGGGAATACTCAGGTATCGTAAGATGCAAGAGTTCGAATCTCTTAGCAACCATTATTTTTTTCCTCAACA
TAACGAGAACACACAGGGGCGCTATCGCACAGAATCAAATTCGATGACTGGAAATTTTTTGTTAATTTCA
GAGGTCGCCTGACGCATATACCTTTTTCAACTGAAAAATTGGGAGAAAAAGGAAAGGTGAGAGCGCCGGA
ACCGGCTTTTCATATAGAATAGAGAAGCGTTCATGACTAAATGCTTGCATCACAATACTTGAAGTTGACA
ATATTATTTAAGGACCTATTGTTTTTTCCAATAGGTGGTTAGCAATCGTCTTACTTTCTAACTTTTCTTA
CCTTTTACATTTCAGCAATATATATATATATATTTCAAGGATATACCATTCTAATGTCTGCCCCTAAGAA
GATCGTCGTTTTGCCAGGTGACCACGTTGGTCAAGAAATCACAGCCGAAGCCATTAAGGTTCTTAAAGCT
ATTTCTGATGTTCGTTCCAATGTCAAGTTCGATTTCGAAAATCATTTAATTGGTGGTGCTGCTATCGATG
CTACAGGTGTTCCACTTCCAGATGAGGCGCTGGAAGCCTCCAAGAAGGCTGATGCCGTTTTGTTAGGTGC
TGTGGGTGGTCCTAAATGGGGAACCGGTAGTGTTAGACCTGAACAAGGTTTACTAAAAATCCGTAAAGAA
CTTCAATTGTACGCCAACTTAAGACCATGTAACTTTGCATCCGACTCTCTTTTAGACTTATCTCCAATCA
AGCCACAATTTGCTAAAGGTACTGACTTCGTTGTTGTCAGAGAATTAGTGGGAGGTATTTACTTTGGTAA
GAGAAAGGAAGACGATGGTGATGGTGTCGCTTGGGATAGTGAACAATACACCGTTCCAGAAGTGCAAAGA
ATCACAAGAATGGCCGCTTTCATGGCCCTACAACATGAGCCACCATTGCCTATTTGGTCCTTGGATAAAG
CTAATGTTTTGGCCTCTTCAAGATTATGGAGAAAAACTGTGGAGGAAACCATCAAGAACGAATTTCCTAC
ATTGAAGGTTCAACATCAATTGATTGATTCTGCCGCCATGATCCTAGTTAAGAACCCAACCCACCTAAAT
GGTATTATAATCACCAGCAACATGTTTGGTGATATCATCTCCGATGAAGCCTCCGTTATCCCAGGTTCCT
TGGGTTTGTTGCCATCTGCGTCCTTGGCCTCTTTGCCAGACAAGAACACCGCATTTGGTTTGTACGAACC
ATGCCACGGTTCTGCTCCAGATTTGCCAAAGAATAAGGTCAACCCTATCGCCACTATCTTGTCTGCTGCA
ATGATGTTGAAATTGTCATTGAACTTGCCTGAAGAAGGTAAGGCCATTGAAGATGCAGTTAAAAAGGTTT
TGGATGCAGGTATCAGAACTGGTGATTTAGGTGGTTCCAACAGTACCACCGAAGTCGGTGATGCTGTCGC
CGAAGAAGTTAAGAAAATCCTTGCTTAAAAAGATTCTCTTTTTTTATGATATTTGTACATAAACTTTATA
AATGAAATTCATAATAGAAACGACACGAAATTACAAAATGGAATATGTTCATAGGGTAGACGAAACTATA
TACGCAATCTACATACATTTATCAAGAAGGAGAAAAAGGAGGATGTAAAGGAATACAGGTAAGCAAATTG
ATACTAATGGCTCAACGTGATAAGGAAAAAGAATTGCACTTTAACATTAATATTGACAAGGAGGAGGGCA
CCACACAAAAAGTTAGGTGTAACAGAAAATCATGAAACTATGATTCCTAATTTATATATTGGAGGATTTT
CTCTAAAAAAAAAAAAATACAACAAATAAAAAACACTCAATGACCTGACCATTTGATGGAGTTTAAGTCA
ATACCTTCTTGAACCATTTCCCATAATGGTGAAAGTTCCCTCAAGAATTTTACTCTGTCAGAAACGGCCT
TAACGACGTAGTCGAGAGTACTCGTATCGCATGTCGGTGCGACACGAAATTACAAAATGGAATATGTTCA
TAGGGTAGACGAAACTATATACGCAATCTACATACATTTATCAAGAAGGAGAAAAAGGAGGATGTAAAGG
AATACAGGTAAGCAAATTGATACTAATGGCTCAACGTGATAAGGAAAAAGAATTGCACTTTAACATTAAT
ATTGACAAGGAGGAGGGCACCACACAAAAAGTTAGGTGTAACAGAAAATCATGAAACTATGATTCCTAAT
TTATATATTGGAGGATTTTCTCTAAAAAAAAAAAAATACAACAAATAAAAAACACTCAATGACCTGACCA
TTTGATGGAGTTTAAGTCAATACCTTCTTGAACCATTTCCCATAATGGTGAAAGTTCCCTCAAGAATTTT
ACTCTGTCAGAAACGGCCTTAACGACGTAGTCGACCTCCTCTTCAGTACTAAATCTACCAATACCAAATC
TGATGGAAGAATGGGCTAATGCATCATCCTTACCCAGCGCCGAGCGGCCGCGTGTTACAACCAATTAACC
AATTCTGATTAGAAAAACTCATCGAGCATCAAATGAAACTGCAATTTATTCATATCAGGATTATCAATAC
CATATTTTTGAAAAAGCCGTTTCTGTAATGAAGGAGAAAACTCACCGAGGCAGTTCCATAGGATGGCAAG
ATCCTGGTATCGGTCTGCGATTCCGACTCGTCCAACATCAATACAACCTATTAATTTCCCCTCGTCAAAA
ATAAGGTTATCAAGTGAGAAATCACCATGAGTGACGACTGAATCCGGTGAGAATGGCAAAAGCTTATGCA
TTTCTTTCCAGACTTGTTCAACAGGCCAGCCATTACGCTCGTCATCAAAATCACTCGCATCAACCAAACC
GTTATTCATTCGTGATTGCGCCTGAGCGAGGCGAAATACGCGATCGCTGTTAAAAGGACAATTACAAACA
GGAATCGAATGCAACCGGCGCAGGAACACTGCCAGCGCATCAACAATATTTTCACCTGAATCAGGATATT
CTTCTAATACCTGGAATGCTGTTTTCCCGGGGATCGCAGTGGTGAGTAACCATGCATCATCAGGAGTACG
GATAAAATGCTTGATGGTCGGAAGAGGCATAAATTCCGTCAGCCAGTTTAGTCTGACCATCTCATCTGTA
ACATCATTGGCAACGCTACCTTTGCCATGTTTCAGAAACAACTCTGGCGCATCGGGCTTCCCATACAATC
GATAGATTGTCGCACCTGATTGCCCGACATTATCGCGAGCCCATTTATACCCATATAAATCAGCATCCAT
GTTGGAATTTAATCGCGGCCTGGAGCAAGACGTTTCCCGTTGAATATGGCTCATAACACCCCTTGTATTA
CTGTTTATGTAAGCAGACAGTTTTATTGTTCATGATGATATATTTTTATCTTGTGCAATGTAACATCAGA
GATTTTGAGACACAACGTGGCTTTGTTGAATAAATCGAACTTTTGCTGAGTTGAAGGATCAGTCATGACC
AAAATCCCTTAACGTGAGTTTTCGTTCCACTGAGCGTCAGACCCCGTAGAAAAGATCAAAGGATCTTCTT
GAGATCCTTTTTTTCTGCGCGTAATCTGCTGCTTGCAAACAAAAAAACCACCGCTACCAGCGGTGGTTTG
TTTGCCGGATCAAGAGCTACCAACTCTTTTTCCGAAGGTAACTGGCTTCAGCAGAGCGCAGATACCAAAT
ACTGTTCTTCTAGTGTAGCCGTAGTTAGGCCACCACTTCAAGAACTCTGTAGCACCGCCTACATACCTCG
CTCTGCTAATCCTGTTACCAGTGGCTGCTGCCAGTGGCGATAAGTCGTGTCTTACCGGGTTGGACTCAAG
ACGATAGTTACCGGATAAGGCGCAGCGGTCGGGCTGAACGGGGGGTTCGTGCACACAGCCCAGCTTGGAG
CGAACGACCTACACCGAACTGAGATACCTACAGCGTGAGCTATGAGAAAGCGCCACGCTTCCCGAAGGGA
GAAAGGCGGACAGGTATCCGGTAAGCGGCAGGGTCGGAACAGGAGAGCGCACGAGGGAGCTTCCAGGGGG
AAACGCCTGGTATCTTTATAGTCCTGTCGGGTTTCGCCACCTCTGACTTGAGCGTCGATTTTTGTGATGC
TCGTCAGGGGGGCGGAGCCTATGGAAAAACGCCAGCAACGCGGCCTTTTTACGGTTCCTGGCCTTTTGCT
GGCCTTTTGCTCACATGTTCTTTCCTGCGTTATCCCCTGATTCTGTGGATAACCGTGCGGCCGCCAATAC
CCAGAAGAACAGTAAAATAAAGCAAGGTACGTGAAATTAATATTTTTAAATGGTTCTAACCGATGCCGAA
GAACTGCGCAGTCCGGTTATAACGTCTGACATGTCCTTTTTTGATTTGGAATCCAACCACTCAAGTGACT
CTGTTCATTTACTTTGCGAAAAATATACCCACAAATTGCCCATCGAAAGTGAATCGCAAACCACCTTCAG
ACTGGCACCGACAAAGCAAAGATTATACAGACAGAGTACTTTATACGTACCGTTAAGTCTCAAGCAAAGG
GTTTTCTTATTTACTGAACGGGTAAAGAGTATCTGGGCCGGCTTGCCAAGATGCAAACCGAATAAGTATT
TCAAAGTTGCATTTGCCTTAGCCGTCCTGACACCATTGGCTATTTGGATATTTTATATTGACTTTCGTGT
ACATTGATCACATCGACTGTTCTATTGGCAAATGAACCACGGGCATTGACTATTTTTCAGGTTACTACTA
TATATTATCATCACGGGCAAGGATTGTACCCTGAATTCGCATCTAGACTGATGAGACGTGGTAGAGCCAC
AAACAGCCGGTACAAGCAACGATCTCCAGGACCATCTGAATCATGCGCGGATGACACGAACTCACGACGG
CGATCACAGACATTAACCCACAGTACAGACACTGCGACAACGTGGCAATTCGTCGCAATACAACG
